>Addgene plasmid #103682 | LSB-hsa-miR-625-3p | depositor full sequence | sequence record 196412 | Full Sequence
AATTGAGGGGATAACGCAGGAAAGAACATGTGAGCAAAAGGCCAGCAAAAGGCCAGGAACCGTAAAAAGG
CCGCGTTGCTGGCGTTTTTCCATAGGCTCCGCCCCCCTGACGAGCATCACAAAAATCGACGCTCAAGTCA
GAGGTGGCGAAACCCGACAGGACTATAAAGATACCAGGCGTTTCCCCCTGGAAGCTCCCTCGTGCGCTCT
CCTGTTCCGACCCTGCCGCTTACCGGATACCTGTCCGCCTTTCTCCCTTCGGGAAGCGTGGCGCTTTCTC
ATAGCTCACGCTGTAGGTATCTCAGTTCGGTGTAGGTCGTTCGCTCCAAGCTGGGCTGTGTGCACGAACC
CCCCGTTCAGCCCGACCGCTGCGCCTTATCCGGTAACTATCGTCTTGAGTCCAACCCGGTAAGACACGAC
TTATCGCCACTGGCAGCAGCCACTGGTAACAGGATTAGCAGAGCGAGGTATGTAGGCGGTGCTACAGAGT
TCTTGAAGTGGTGGCCTAACTACGGCTACACTAGAAGAACAGTATTTGGTATCTGCGCTCTGCTGAAGCC
AGTTACCTTCGGAAAAAGAGTTGGTAGCTCTTGATCCGGCAAACAAACCACCGCTGGTAGCGGTGGTTTT
TTTGTTTGCAAGCAGCAGATTACGCGCAGAAAAAAAGGATCTCAAGAAGATCCTTTGATCTTTTCTACGG
GGTCTGACGCTCAGTGGAACGAAAACTCACGTTAAGGGATTTTGGTCATGAGATTATCAAAAAGGATCTT
CACCTAGATCCTTTTAAATTAAAAATGAAGTTTTAAATCAATCTAAAGTATATATGAGTAAACTTGGTCT
GACAGTTACCAATGCTTAATCAGTGAGGCACCTATCTCAGCGATCTGTCTATTTCGTTCATCCATAGTTG
CCTGACTCCCCGTCGTGTAGATAACTACGATACGGGAGGGCTTACCATCTGGCCCCAGTGCTGCAATGAT
ACCGCGAGAACCACGCTCACCGGCTCCAGATTTATCAGCAATAAACCAGCCAGCCGGAAGGGCCGAGCGC
AGAAGTGGTCCTGCAACTTTATCCGCCTCCATCCAGTCTATTAATTGTTGCCGGGAAGCTAGAGTAAGTA
GTTCGCCAGTTAATAGTTTGCGCAACGTTGTTGCCATTGCTACAGGCATCGTGGTGTCACGCTCGTCGTT
TGGTATGGCTTCATTCAGCTCCGGTTCCCAACGATCAAGGCGAGTTACATGATCCCCCATGTTGTGCAAA
AAAGCGGTTAGCTCCTTCGGTCCTCCGATCGTTGTCAGAAGTAAGTTGGCCGCAGTGTTATCACTCATGG
TTATGGCAGCACTGCATAATTCTCTTACTGTCATGCCATCCGTAAGATGCTTTTCTGTGACTGGTGAGTA
CTCAACCAAGTCATTCTGAGAATAGTGTATGCGGCGACCGAGTTGCTCTTGCCCGGCGTCAATACGGGAT
AATACCGCGCCACATAGCAGAACTTTAAAAGTGCTCATCATTGGAAAACGTTCTTCGGGGCGAAAACTCT
CAAGGATCTTACCGCTGTTGAGATCCAGTTCGATGTAACCCACTCGTGCACCCAACTGATCTTCAGCATC
TTTTACTTTCACCAGCGTTTCTGGGTGAGCAAAAACAGGAAGGCAAAATGCCGCAAAAAAGGGAATAAGG
GCGACACGGAAATGTTGAATACTCATACTCTTCCTTTTTCAATATTATTGAAGCATTTATCAGGGTTATT
GTCTCATGAGCGGATACATATTTGAATGTAGCTCCGAATTTCTCGAGGGCTTGTCGACGACGGCGGTCTC
CGTCGTCAGGATCATGAATTCGACCCGCCTGCCACCATGACCGAGTACAAGCCCACGGTGCGCCTCGCCA
CCCGCGACGACGTCCCCCGGGCCGTACGCACCCTCGCCGCCGCGTTCGCCGACTACCCCGCCACGCGCCA
CACCGTCGACCCGGACCGCCACATCGAGCGGGTCACCGAGCTGCAAGAACTCTTCCTCACGCGCGTCGGG
CTCGACATCGGCAAGGTGTGGGTCGCGGACGACGGCGCCGCGGTGGCGGTCTGGACCACGCCGGAGAGCG
TCGAAGCGGGGGCGGTGTTCGCCGAGATCGGCCCGCGCATGGCCGAGTTGAGCGGTTCCCGGCTGGCCGC
GCAGCAACAGATGGAAGGCCTCCTGGCGCCGCACCGGCCCAAGGAGCCCGCGTGGTTCCTGGCCACCGTC
GGCGTCTCGCCCGACCACCAGGGCAAGGGTCTGGGCAGCGCCGTCGTGCTCCCCGGAGTGGAGGCGGCCG
AGCGCGCCGGGGTGCCCGCCTTCCTGGAGACATCCGCGCCCCGCAACCTCCCCTTCTACGAGCGGCTCGG
CTTCACCGTCACCGCCGACGTCGAGGTGCCCGAAGGACCGCGCACCTGGTGCATGACCCGCAAGCCCGGT
GCCTGATACGCGTGAATTCACTCCTCAGGTGCAGGCTGCCTATCAGAAGGTGGTGGCTGGTGTGGCCAAT
GCCCTGGCTCACAAATACCACTGAGATCTTTTTCCCTCTGCCAAAAATTATGGGGACATCATGAAGCCCC
TTGAGCATCTGACTTCTGGCTAATAAAGGAAATTTATTTTCATTGCAATAGTGTGTTGGAATTTTTTGTG
TCTCTCACTCGGAAGGACATATGGGAGGGCAAATCATTTAAAACATCAGAATGAGTATTTGGTTTAGAGT
TTGGCAACATATGCCCATATGCTGGCTGCCATGAACAAAGGTTGGCTATAAAGAGGTCATCAGTATATGA
AACAGCCCCCTGCTGTCCATTCCTTATTCCATAGAAAAGCCTTGACTTGAGGTTAGATTTTTTTTATATT
TTGTTTTGTGTTATTTTTTTCTTTAACATCCCTAAAATTTTCCTTACATGTTTTACTAGCCAGATTTTTC
CTCCTCTCCTGACTACTCCCAGTCATAGCTGTCCCTCTTCTCTTATGGAGATCCCTCGACCTGCAGCCCA
AGCTTGAATTCTCTAGAATTACCCTGTTATCCCTATGCTTGGTTTACCGAGCTCTTATTGGTTTTCAAAC
TTCATTGACTGTGCCCAACGCGCCTGGGAGCTCACGGGGACAGCCCCCCCCCAAAGCCCCCAGGGATGTA
ATTACGTCCCTCCCCCGCTAGGGGGCAGCAGCGAGCCGCCCGGGGCTCCGCTCCGGTCCGGCGCTCCCCC
CGCATCCCCGAGCCGGCAGCGTGCGGGGACAGCCCGGGCACGGGGAAGGTGGCACGGGATCGCTTTCCTC
TGAACGCTTCTCGCTGCTCTTTGAGCCTGCAGACACCTGGGGGGATACGGGGAAAAAGCTAGGCTGAAAG
ACCGGTTCTTAGAATGACACGCGCCTGGGAGCTCACGGGGACAGCCCCCCCCCAAAGCCCCCAGGGATGT
AATTACGTCCCTCCCCCGCTAGGGGGCAGCAGCGAGCCGCCCGGGGCTCCGCTCCGGTCCGGCGCTCCCC
CCGCATCCCCGAGCCGGCAGCGTGCGGGGACAGCCCGGGCACGGGGAAGGTGGCACGGGATCGCTTTCCT
CTGAACGCTTCTCGCTGCTCTTTGAGCCTGCAGACACCTGGGGGGATACGGGGAAAAAGCTAACTTCTGA
GACGACAACTTTGTATAGAAAAGTTGGCTCCGAATTCGCCCTTGACAGCAGAGATCCAGTTTGGTTAATT
AATTGGCTCCGGTGCCCGTCAGTGGGCAGAGCGCACATCGCCCACAGTCCCCGAGAAGTTGTGGGGAGGG
GTCGGCAATTGAACCGGTGCCTAGAGAAGGTGGCGCGGGGTAAACTGGGAAAGTGATGTCGTGTACTGGC
TCCGCCTTTTTCCCGAGGGTGGGGGAGAACCGTATATAAGTGCAGTAGTCGCCGTGAACGTTCTTTTTCG
CAACGGGTTTGCCGCCAGAACACAGGTAAGTGCCGTGTGTGGTTCCCGCGGGCCTGGCCTCTTTACGGGT
TATGGCCCTTGCGTGCCTTGAATTACTTCCACCTGGCTGCAGTACGTGATTCTTGATCCCGAGCTTCGGG
TTGGAAGTGGGTGGGAGAGTTCGAGGCCTTGCGCTTAAGGAGCCCCTTCGCCTCGTGCTTGAGTTGAGGC
CTGGCCTGGGCGCTGGGGCCGCCGCGTGCGAATCTGGTGGCACCTTCGCGCCTGTCTCGCTGCTTTCGAT
AAGTCTCTAGCCATTTAAAATTTTTGATGACCTGCTGCGACGCTTTTTTTCTGGCAAGATAGTCTTGTAA
ATGCGGGCCAAGATCTGCACACTGGTATTTCGGTTTTTGGGGCCGCGGGCGGCGACGGGGCCCGTGCGTC
CCAGCGCACATGTTCGGCGAGGCGGGGCCTGCGAGCGCGGCCACCGAGAATCGGACGGGGGTAGTCTCAA
GCTGGCCGGCCTGCTCTGGTGCCTGGCCTCGCGCCGCCGTGTATCGCCCCGCCCTGGGCGGCAAGGCTGG
CCCGGTCGGCACCAGTTGCGTGAGCGGAAAGATGGCCGCTTCCCGGCCCTGCTGCAGGGAGCTCAAAATG
GAGGACGCGGCGCTCGGGAGAGCGGGCGGGTGAGTCACCCACACAAAGGAAAAGGGCCTTTCCGTCCTCA
GCCGTCGCTTCATGTGACTCCACGGAGTACCGGGCGCCGTCCAGGCACCTCGATTAGTTCTCGAGCTTTT
GGAGTACGTCGTCTTTAGGTTGGGGGGAGGGGTTTTATGCGATGGAGTTTCCCCACACTGAGTGGGTGGA
GACTGAAGTTAGGCCAGCTTGGCACTTGATGTAATTCTCCTTGGAATTTGCCCTTTTTGAGTTTGGATCT
TGGTTCATTCTCAAGCCTCAGACAGTGGTTCAAAGTTTTTTTCTTCCATTTCAGGTGTCGTGAGAAGGGC
GAATTCGACCCAAGTTTGTACAAAAAAGCAGGCTGGATCCAGGTGCCACCATGGTGAGCGAGCTGATTAA
GGAGAACATGCACATGAAGCTGTACATGGAGGGCACCGTGAACAACCACCACTTCAAGTGCACATCCGAG
GGCGAAGGCAAGCCCTACGAGGGCACCCAGACCATGAGAATCAAGGCGGTCGAGGGCGGCCCTCTCCCCT
TCGCCTTCGACATCCTGGCTACCAGCTTCATGTACGGCAGCAAAACCTTCATCAACCACACCCAGGGCAT
CCCCGACTTCTTTAAGCAGTCCTTCCCCGAGGGCTTCACATGGGAGAGAGTCACCACATACGAAGATGGG
GGCGTGCTGACCGCTACCCAGGACACCAGCCTCCAGGACGGCTGCCTCATCTACAACGTCAAGATCAGAG
GGGTGAACTTCCCATCCAACGGCCCTGTGATGCAGAAGAAAACACTCGGCTGGGAGGCCTCCACCGAGAC
ACTGTACCCCGCTGACGGCGGCCTGGAAGGCAGAGCCGACATGGCCCTGAAGCTCGTGGGCGGGGGCCAC
CTGATCTGCAACCTTAAGACCACATACAGATCCAAGAAACCCGCTAAGAACCTCAAGATGCCCGGCGTCT
ACTATGTGGACAGGAGACTGGAAAGAATCAAGGAGGCCGACAAAGAGACATACGTCGAGCAGCACGAGGT
GGCTGTGGCCAGATACTGCGACCTCCCTAGCAAACTGGGGCACAAACTTAATTGAGAATTCTACCACCCA
GCTTTCTTGTACAAAGTGGTACGTCTCAAGACCAGAGGTCTCTGCTTGAGAGCGCTGAGGGGGAAAGTTC
TATAGTCTGAGGGGGAAAGTTCTATAGTCTGAGGGGGAAAGTTCTATAGTCTGAGGGGGAAAGTTCTATA
GTCCAACCAGAAGAGACCTGTGCTTCACTCCTCAGGTGCAGGCTGCCTATCAGAAGGTGGTGGCTGGTGT
GGCCAATGCCCTGGCTCACAAATACCACTGAGATCTTTTTCCCTCTGCCAAAAATTATGGGGACATCATG
AAGCCCCTTGAGCATCTGACTTCTGGCTAATAAAGGAAATTTATTTTCATTGCAATAGTGTGTTGGAATT
TTTTGTGTCTCTCACTCGGAAGGACATATGGGAGGGCAAATCATTTAAAACATCAGAATGAGTATTTGGT
TTAGAGTTTGGCAACATATGCCCATATGCTGGCTGCCATGAACAAAGGTTGGCTATAAAGAGGTCATCAG
TATATGAAACAGCCCCCTGCTGTCCATTCCTTATTCCATAGAAAAGCCTTGACTTGAGGTTAGATTTTTT
TTATATTTTGTTTTGTGTTATTTTTTTCTTTAACATCCCTAAAATTTTCCTTACATGTTTTACTAGCCAG
ATTTTTCCTCCTCTCCTGACTACTCCCAGTCATAGCTGTCCCTCTTCTCTTATGGAGATCCCGAGCGGTG
CGTTTTTATGCTTGTAGTATTGTATAATGTTTTTAAGATCCAAGCTTCTGACCTCTTCTCTTCCTCCCAC
AGGGCCTCGAGACAATTGCATCGATGGTACCAGTGAAAGTCTGCAATGAATTCGAGTTGGCGCGCCTGTC
ATTCTAAATCTCTCTTTCAGCCTAAAGCTTTTTCCCCGTATCCCCCCAGGTGTCTGCAGGCTCAAAGAGC
AGCGAGAAGCGTTCAGAGGAAAGCGATCCCGTGCCACCTTCCCCGTGCCCGGGCTGTCCCCGCACGCTGC
CGGCTCGGGGATGCGGGGGGAGCGCCGGACCGGAGCGGAGCCCCGGGCGGCTCGCTGCTGCCCCCTAGCG
GGGGAGGGACGTAATTACATCCCTGGGGGCTTTGGGAGGGGGCTGTCCCCGTGAGCTCCCAGGCGCGCCT
GTCATTCTAAATCTCTCTTTCAGCCTAAAGCTTTTTCCCCGTATCCCCCCAGGTGTCTGCAGGCTCAAAG
AGCAGCGAGAAGCGTTCAGAGGAAAGCGATCCCGTGCCACCTTCCCCGTGCCCGGGCTGTCCCCGCACGC
TGCCGGCTCGGGGATGCGGGGGGAGCGCCGGACCGGAGCGGAGCCCCGGGCGGCTCGCTGCTGCCCCCTA
GCGGGGGAGGGACGTAATTACATCCCTGGGGGCTTTGGGGGGGGGCTGTCCCCGTGAGCTCCCAGGCGCG
CCAACTCGGTACCGTATCGATGTCGACGTTAACGCTAGTGATATCAACTTTGTATAGAAAAGTTGGCTCC
GAATTCGCCCTTGACAGCAGAGATCCAGTTTGGTTAATTAATTGGCTCCGGTGCCCGTCAGTGGGCAGAG
CGCACATCGCCCACAGTCCCCGAGAAGTTGTGGGGAGGGGTCGGCAATTGAACCGGTGCCTAGAGAAGGT
GGCGCGGGGTAAACTGGGAAAGTGATGTCGTGTACTGGCTCCGCCTTTTTCCCGAGGGTGGGGGAGAACC
GTATATAAGTGCAGTAGTCGCCGTGAACGTTCTTTTTCGCAACGGGTTTGCCGCCAGAACACAGGTAAGT
GCCGTGTGTGGTTCCCGCGGGCCTGGCCTCTTTACGGGTTATGGCCCTTGCGTGCCTTGAATTACTTCCA
CCTGGCTGCAGTACGTGATTCTTGATCCCGAGCTTCGGGTTGGAAGTGGGTGGGAGAGTTCGAGGCCTTG
CGCTTAAGGAGCCCCTTCGCCTCGTGCTTGAGTTGAGGCCTGGCCTGGGCGCTGGGGCCGCCGCGTGCGA
ATCTGGTGGCACCTTCGCGCCTGTCTCGCTGCTTTCGATAAGTCTCTAGCCATTTAAAATTTTTGATGAC
CTGCTGCGACGCTTTTTTTCTGGCAAGATAGTCTTGTAAATGCGGGCCAAGATCTGCACACTGGTATTTC
GGTTTTTGGGGCCGCGGGCGGCGACGGGGCCCGTGCGTCCCAGCGCACATGTTCGGCGAGGCGGGGCCTG
CGAGCGCGGCCACCGAGAATCGGACGGGGGTAGTCTCAAGCTGGCCGGCCTGCTCTGGTGCCTGGCCTCG
CGCCGCCGTGTATCGCCCCGCCCTGGGCGGCAAGGCTGGCCCGGTCGGCACCAGTTGCGTGAGCGGAAAG
ATGGCCGCTTCCCGGCCCTGCTGCAGGGAGCTCAAAATGGAGGACGCGGCGCTCGGGAGAGCGGGCGGGT
GAGTCACCCACACAAAGGAAAAGGGCCTTTCCGTCCTCAGCCGTCGCTTCATGTGACTCCACGGAGTACC
GGGCGCCGTCCAGGCACCTCGATTAGTTCTCGAGCTTTTGGAGTACGTCGTCTTTAGGTTGGGGGGAGGG
GTTTTATGCGATGGAGTTTCCCCACACTGAGTGGGTGGAGACTGAAGTTAGGCCAGCTTGGCACTTGATG
TAATTCTCCTTGGAATTTGCCCTTTTTGAGTTTGGATCTTGGTTCATTCTCAAGCCTCAGACAGTGGTTC
AAAGTTTTTTTCTTCCATTTCAGGTGTCGTGAGAAGGGCGAATTCGACCCAAGTTTGTACAAAAAAGCAG
GCTCGCCACCATGGTGAGCAAGGGCGAGGAGCTGTTCACCGGGGTGGTGCCCATCCTGGTCGAGCTGGAC
GGCGACGTAAACGGCCACAAGTTCAGCGTGAGGGGCGAGGGCGAGGGCGATGCCACCAACGGCAAGCTGA
CCCTGAAGTTCATCTGCACCACCGGCAAGCTGCCCGTGCCCTGGCCCACCCTCGTGACCACCCTGAGCCA
CGGCGTGCAGTGCTTCGCCCGCTACCCCGACCACATGAAGCAGCACGACTTCTTCAAGTCCGCCATGCCC
GAAGGCTACGTCCAGGAGCGCACCATCTTCTTCAAGGACGACGGCACCTACAAGACCCGCGCCGAGGTGA
AGTTCGAGGGCGACACCCTAGTGAACCGCATCGAGCTGAAGGGCGTCGACTTCAAGGAGGACGGCAACAT
CCTGGGGCACAAGCTGGAGTACAACTTCAACAGCCACAACATCTATATCATGGCCGTCAAGCAGAAGAAC
GGCATCAAGGTGAACTTCAAGATCCGCCACAACGTGGAGGACGGCAGCGTGCAGCTCGCCGACCACTACC
AGCAGAACACCCCCATCGGCGACGGCCCCGTGCTGCTGCCCGACAGCCACTACCTGAGCACCCAGTCCGT
GCTGAGCAAAGACCCCAACGAGAAGCGCGATCACATGGTCCTGCTGGAGTTCCGCACCGCCGCCGGGATC
ACTCTCGGCATGGACGAGCTGTACAAGTAATACCACCCAGCTTTCTTGTACAAAGTGGTACGCGTGAATT
CACTCCTCAGGTGCAGGCTGCCTATCAGAAGGTGGTGGCTGGTGTGGCCAATGCCCTGGCTCACAAATAC
CACTGAGATCTTTTTCCCTCTGCCAAAAATTATGGGGACATCATGAAGCCCCTTGAGCATCTGACTTCTG
GCTAATAAAGGAAATTTATTTTCATTGCAATAGTGTGTTGGAATTTTTTGTGTCTCTCACTCGGAAGGAC
ATATGGGAGGGCAAATCATTTAAAACATCAGAATGAGTATTTGGTTTAGAGTTTGGCAACATATGCCCAT
ATGCTGGCTGCCATGAACAAAGGTTGGCTATAAAGAGGTCATCAGTATATGAAACAGCCCCCTGCTGTCC
ATTCCTTATTCCATAGAAAAGCCTTGACTTGAGGTTAGATTTTTTTTATATTTTGTTTTGTGTTATTTTT
TTCTTTAACATCCCTAAAATTTTCCTTACATGTTTTACTAGCCAGATTTTTCCTCCTCTCCTGACTACTC
CCAGTCATAGCTGTCCCTCTTCTCTTATGGAGATCCCTCGACCTGCAGCCCAAGCTTGGCGTAATCATGG
TCATAGCTGTTTCCTGTGTGAAATTGTTATCCGCTCACAATTCCACACAACATACGAGCCGGAAGCATAA
AGTGTAAAGCCTGGGGTGCCTAATGAGTGAGCTAACTCACATTAATTGCGTTGCGCTCACTGCCCGCTTT
CCAGTCGGGAAACCTGTCGTGCCAGCGGATCGACAGTACTAAGCTTGGTCTAATACCCAATCTCTCGTCT
TATCCAGATGTTTTATACGCCTCTGGCCCGTGTCTCAAAATCTCTGATGTTACATTGCACAAGATAAAAT
AATATCATCATGAACAATAAAACTGTCTGCTTACATAAACAGTAATACAAGGGGTGTTATGAGCCATATT
CAACGGGAAACGTCGAGGCCGCGATTAAATTCCAACATGGATGCTGATTTATATGGGTATAAATGGGCTC
GCGATAATGTCGGGCAATCAGGTGCGACAATCTATCGCTTGTATGGGAAGCCCGATGCGCCAGAGTTGTT
TCTGAAACATGGCAAAGGTAGCGTTGCCAATGATGTTACAGATGAGATGGTCAGACTAAACTGGCTGACG
GAATTTATGCCTCTTCCGACCATCAAGCATTTTATCCGTACTCCTGATGATGCATGGTTACTCACCACTG
CGATCCCCGGAAAAACAGCATTCCAGGTATTAGAAGAATATCCTGATTCAGGTGAAAATATTGTTGATGC
GCTGGCAGTGTTCCTGCGCCGGTTGCATTCGATTCCTGTTTGTAATTGTCCTTTTAACAGCGATCGCGTA
TTTCGTCTCGCTCAGGCGCAATCACGAATGAATAACGGTTTGGTTGATGCGAGTGATTTTGATGACGAGC
GTAATGGCTGGCCTGTTGAACAAGTCTGGAAAGAAATGCATAAACTTTTGCCATTCTCACCGGATTCAGT
CGTCACTCATGGTGATTTCTCACTTGATAACCTTATTTTTGACGAGGGGAAATTAATAGGTTGTATTGAT
GTTGGACGAGTCGGAATCGCAGACCGATACCAGGATCTTGCCATCCTATGGAACTGCCTCGGTGAGTTTT
CTCCTTCATTACAGAAACGGCTTTTTCAAAAATATGGTATTGATAATCCTGATATGAATAAATTGCAGTT
TCATTTGATGCTCGATGAGTTTTTCTAATCAGAATTGGTTAATTGGTTGTAACACTGGCAGAGCATTACG
CTGACTTGACGGGACGGCGCAAGCTCATGACCAAAATCCCTTAACGTGAGTTACGCGTCGTTCCACTGAG
CGTCAGAGGTATCACTAGTATTACAGAGGTAAGTTATAACAGTCGCCTAACCC
Features (pLannotate 1.2.2; 28 found; start..end, strand, type, name):
     87..675     -  rep_origin     ori: high-copy-number ColE1/pMB1/pBR322/pUC origin of replication
    846..1706    -  CDS            AmpR: β-lactamase; bla; confers resistance to ampicillin, carbenicillin, and related antibiotics
   1707..1778    -  promoter       AmpR promoter: bla
   1857..2456    +  CDS            PuroR: puromycin N-acetyltransferase; pac from Streptomyces alboniger; confers resistance to puromycin
   2461..2541    +  CDS            HBB (fragment): HBB_PONPY - Experimental evidence at transcript level: Swiss-Prot protein existence level 2. Involved in oxygen transport from the lung to the various peripheral tissues. From Pongo pygmaeus (Bornean orangutan).
   2612..2667    +  polyA_signal   β-globin poly(A) signal: rabbit β-globin polyadenylation signal (Gil and Proudfoot, 1987)
   3646..3666    +  protein_bind   attB4: mutant version of attB; core recombination site for the Gateway® BP reaction BP Clonase™
   3734..3945    +  promoter       EF-1α core promoter: core promoter for human elongation factor EF-1α
   3946..4884    +  intron         EF-1α intron A: intron upstream of the start codon of human EF-1α
   4911..4931    +  protein_bind   attB1: mutant version of attB; core recombination site for the Gateway® BP reaction BP Clonase™
   4951..5646    +  CDS            mKate2: mKate2 is a basic (constitutively fluorescent) red fluorescent protein published in 2009, derived from Entacmaea quadricolor. It is reported to be a rapidly-maturing monomer with moderate acid sensitivity.
   5666..5690    -  protein_bind   attB2: mutant version of attB; recombination site for the Gateway® BP reaction BP Clonase™
   5834..5908    +  CDS            HBB (fragment): HBB_PONPY - Experimental evidence at transcript level: Swiss-Prot protein existence level 2. Involved in oxygen transport from the lung to the various peripheral tissues. From Pongo pygmaeus (Bornean orangutan).
   5979..6034    +  polyA_signal   β-globin poly(A) signal: rabbit β-globin polyadenylation signal (Gil and Proudfoot, 1987)
   6418..6443    +  misc_feature   SA: splice acceptor site
   7115..7135    +  protein_bind   attB4: mutant version of attB; core recombination site for the Gateway® BP reaction BP Clonase™
   7203..7414    +  promoter       EF-1α core promoter: core promoter for human elongation factor EF-1α
   7415..8353    +  intron         EF-1α intron A: intron upstream of the start codon of human EF-1α
   8380..8400    +  protein_bind   attB1: mutant version of attB; core recombination site for the Gateway® BP reaction BP Clonase™
   8411..9127    +  CDS            EBFP2: EBFP2 is a basic (constitutively fluorescent) blue fluorescent protein published in 2007, derived from Aequorea victoria. It is reported to be a rapidly-maturing monomer with moderate acid sensitivity.
   9135..9159    -  protein_bind   attB2: mutant version of attB; recombination site for the Gateway® BP reaction BP Clonase™
   9163..9243    +  CDS            HBB (fragment): HBB_PONPY - Experimental evidence at transcript level: Swiss-Prot protein existence level 2. Involved in oxygen transport from the lung to the various peripheral tissues. From Pongo pygmaeus (Bornean orangutan).
   9314..9369    +  polyA_signal   β-globin poly(A) signal: rabbit β-globin polyadenylation signal (Gil and Proudfoot, 1987)
   9752..9774    -  protein_bind   lac operator (fragment): The lac repressor binds to the lac operator to inhibit transcription in E. coli. This inhibition can be relieved by adding lactose or isopropyl-β-D-thiogalactopyranoside (IPTG). lac repressor encoded by lacI
   9778..9808    -  promoter       lac promoter: promoter for the E. coli lac operon
   9823..9844    -  protein_bind   CAP binding site: CAP binding activates transcription in the presence of cAMP. E. coli catabolite activator protein
   9857..9896    -  CDS            lacI (fragment): lac repressor; lacI; The lac repressor binds to the lac operator to inhibit transcription in E. coli. This inhibition can be relieved by adding lactose or isopropyl-β-D-thiogalactopyranoside (IPTG).
  10069..10878   +  CDS            KanR: aminoglycoside phosphotransferase; aph(3')-Ia; confers resistance to kanamycin in bacteria or G418 (Geneticin®) in eukaryotes
