[The description below was written by a language model from this plasmid's Addgene catalogue record and pLannotate feature annotations shown in this document.]
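Description:
LSB-hsa-miR-625-3p is a mammalian expression and synthetic-biology plasmid of about 11 kb, built on the Low Sensor Backbone (LSB) and designed as a two-colour fluorescent reporter of microRNA activity. It replicates in E. coli from a high-copy ColE1/pUC-type origin and carries both an ampicillin resistance gene (β-lactamase with its own promoter) and a kanamycin resistance gene (aph(3')-Ia); the record lists dual ampicillin and kanamycin selection. A puromycin N-acetyltransferase coding sequence followed by a rabbit β-globin polyadenylation signal is also present for puromycin selection in mammalian cells, although the feature table does not annotate a dedicated promoter upstream of it.

The payload consists of two parallel transcription units with the same architecture: a human EF-1α core promoter with intron A, a fluorescent protein coding sequence flanked by Gateway attB recombination scars (attB4, attB1, attB2), and a β-globin 3' region with poly(A) signal. The first unit expresses the red protein mKate2 and, according to the catalogue entry, contains a target site for human miR-625-3p in its 3' UTR; this site is not separately annotated in the feature table. The second unit expresses the blue protein EBFP2 without the target and serves as an internal reference. When miR-625-3p is active in transfected cells, mKate2 output is repressed relative to EBFP2, so the red-to-blue ratio reports miRNA activity independently of plasmid dosage.

The depositor notes that the repeated poly(A) elements make the plasmid inherently unstable. They also report minor discrepancies between the deposited sequence and the physical plasmid, including short insertions flanking the puromycin coding region that do not impair selection.
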