Addgene plasmid #103682: LSB-hsa-miR-625-3p
Purpose: Used to sense miRNA activity using fluorescence based tools. hsa-miR-625-3p target in 3' UTR of of mKate. miRNA activity can be measured by the repression of mKate2 relative to EBFP2 fluorescent proteins . Plasmid is inherently unstable; please see Depositor Comments
Depositing lab: Ron Weiss. Depositing organization: Massachusetts Institute of Technology. Publication: A mixed antagonistic/synergistic miRNA repression model enables accurate predictions of multi-input miRNA sensor activity. Gam JJ, Babb J, Weiss R. Nat Commun. 2018 Jun 22;9(1):2430. doi: 10.1038/s41467-018-04575-0. PubMed 29934631.
Backbone
  Vector backbone: Low Sensor Backbone (LSB)
  Vector type: Mammalian Expression, Synthetic Biology
Growth in bacteria
  Bacterial resistance: Ampicillin and Kanamycin, 100 & 50 μg/mL
  Growth temperature: 30°C
  Growth strain: NEB Stable
  Copy number: High Copy
Gene/Insert
  Gene/Insert name: hsa-miR-625-3p target
  Species: H. sapiens (human)
  Entrez Gene: MIR625 (a.k.a. MIRN625, hsa-mir-625)
  Promoter: EF-1a
  Cloning method: Gibson Cloning
Terms and licenses: Academic/Nonprofit Terms; Industry Terms: Not Available to Industry
Depositor comments: Please note that this plasmid is inherently unstable due to a repeating poly A element. We recommend performing a diagnostic digest on multiple colonies upon receipt. The depositors would like to note the presence of several discrepancies between the depositor sequence and physical plasmid sequence. In particular, the sequences upstream and downstream of the puromycin coding region have 10 bp insertions which do not affect the ability to perform puromycin selection. The sequences for those regions within the physical plasmids are as follows: Upstream of Puro: GAATTCGACCGCCTGTCTCAAGGTGCCACC; Downstream of Puro: GCTTTGAGACTACGCGTGAATTCACTCCTC. Please contact if you are interested in this plasmid prior to placing an order.
How to cite: LSB-hsa-miR-625-3p was a gift from Ron Weiss (Addgene plasmid # 103682 ; http://n2t.net/addgene:103682 ; RRID:Addgene_103682)
