>Addgene plasmid #103682 | LSB-hsa-miR-625-3p | depositor partial sequence | sequence record 196413 | hsa-miR-625-3p target
TGAGGGGGAAAGTTCTATAGTC
